Addgene plasmid #61377: pEYFP-N1-hRIP3-FL V458P
Purpose: Expresses Human full length RIPK3 with V458P mutation in the mammalian cells
Depositing lab: Francis Chan. Depositing organization: University of Massachusetts, Worcester. Publication: The RIP1/RIP3 necrosome forms a functional amyloid signaling complex required for programmed necrosis. Li J, McQuade T, Siemer AB, Napetschnig J, Moriwaki K, Hsiao YS, Damko E, Moquin D, Walz T, McDermott A, Chan FK, Wu H. Cell. 2012 Jul 20;150(2):339-50. doi: 10.1016/j.cell.2012.06.019. PubMed 22817896.
Backbone
  Vector backbone: pEYFP-N1
  Vector type: Mammalian Expression
Growth in bacteria
  Bacterial resistance: Kanamycin, 50 μg/mL
  Growth temperature: 37°C
  Growth strain: DH5alpha
  Copy number: Unknown
Gene/Insert
  Gene/Insert name: Full length human RIP3 with V458Pmutation
  Species: H. sapiens (human)
  Mutation: changed V458 to P
  Entrez Gene: RIPK3 (a.k.a. RIP3)
  Tag / fusion protein: EYFP (C terminal on backbone)
Terms and licenses: Academic/Nonprofit Terms; Industry Terms: Not Available to Industry
How to cite: pEYFP-N1-hRIP3-FL V458P was a gift from Francis Chan (Addgene plasmid # 61377 ; http://n2t.net/addgene:61377 ; RRID:Addgene_61377)
