[The description below was written by a language model from this plasmid's Addgene catalogue record.]
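Description:
pEYFP-N1-hRIP3-FL V458P is a mammalian expression plasmid built on the pEYFP-N1 backbone and carrying the full-length human RIPK3 (RIP3) coding sequence with a single amino-acid substitution, valine 458 to proline. The insert is placed upstream of the backbone's EYFP coding sequence, so the kinase is produced as a fusion protein with enhanced yellow fluorescent protein at its C terminus. The plasmid is propagated in E. coli under kanamycin selection. The record does not list a copy number, a promoter, an origin of replication or any mammalian selection marker, and no feature table is provided. Vectors of the pEYFP-N1 family generally drive the fusion from a CMV immediate-early promoter and carry a dual-purpose kanamycin/neomycin resistance cassette, but this is not confirmed by the record for this particular construct.

The stated purpose is expression of the V458P mutant of full-length human RIPK3 in mammalian cells. RIPK3 is a serine/threonine kinase central to programmed necrosis (necroptosis). The associated publication concerns the RIP1/RIP3 necrosome as a functional amyloid signalling complex required for that process. The record does not explain the rationale for the mutation. A proline substitution would be consistent with an attempt to disrupt the structure needed for such complex assembly, but that is an inference. The EYFP tag allows the mutant protein's expression and subcellular distribution to be followed by fluorescence microscopy or flow cytometry. It also provides a handle for detection, for instance when comparing the mutant's behaviour with that of wild-type RIPK3 in transfected cells.
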