>Addgene plasmid #61377 | pEYFP-N1-hRIP3-FL V458P | addgene partial sequence | sequence record 102280 | CMV-F 5'-CGCAAATGGGCGGTAGGCGTG-3'
ACCGTCAGATCCGCTAGCGCTACCGGACTCAGATCTGTCGACATGTCGTGCGTCAAGTTATGGCCCAGCG
GTGCCCCCGCCCCCTTGGTGTCCATCGAGGAACTGGAGAACCAGGAGCTCGTCGGCAAAGGCGGGTTCGG
CACAGTGTTCCGGGCGCAACATAGGAAGTGGGGCTACGATGTGGCGGTCAAGATCGTAAACTCGAAGGCG
ATATCCAGGGAGGTCAAGGCCATGGCAAGTCTGGATAACGAATTCGTGCTGCGCCTAGAAGGGGTTATCG
AGAAGGTGAACTGGGACCAAGATCCCAAGCCGGCTCTGGTGACTAAATTCATGGAGAACGGCTCCTTGTC
GGGGCTGCTGCAGTCCCAGTGCCCTCGGCCCTGGCCGCTCCTTTGCCGCCTGCTGAAAGAAGTGGTGCTT
GGGATGTTTTACCTGCACGACCAGAACCCGGTGCTCCTGCACCGGGACCTCAAGCCGTCCAACGTCCTGC
TGGACCCAGAGCTGCACGTCAAGCTGGCAGATTTTGGCCTGTCCACATTTCAGGGAGGCTCACAGTCAGG
GACAGGGTCCGGGGAGCCAGGGGGCACCCTGGGCTACTTGGCCCCAGAACTGTTTGTTAACGTAAACCGG
AAGGCCTCCACAGCCAGTGACGTCTACAGCTTCGGGATCCTAATGTGGGCAGTGCTTGCTGGAAGAGAAG
TTGAGTTGCCAACCGAACCATCACTCGTGTACGAAGCAGTGTGCAACAGGCAGAACCGGCCTTCATTGGC
TGAGCTGCCCCAAGCCGGGCCTGAGACTCCCGGCTTAGAAGGACTGAAGGAGCTAATGCAGCTCTGCTGG
AGCAGTGAGCCCAAGGACAGACC
