>Addgene plasmid #61377 | pEYFP-N1-hRIP3-FL V458P | addgene partial sequence | sequence record 102296 | EGFP-N 5'-CGTCGCCGTCCAGCTCGACCAG-3'
CCTTGCTCACCATGGTGGCGACCGGTGGATCCCGGGCCCGCGGTACCGTCGACTGCAGAATTCGAAGCTT
CCCGCTATGATTATACCAACCCTGTGGCCTGCTCCAGGCTTCAGGATCTTTAGGGCCTTCTTGCGAACCT
ACTGGTGGGGGGTGCTGCAAGCCCCTCCCCTTGCCCGAAGGTGCCAAGCCCCATGTGGGCAAGGCAGTTG
TCTGTTGCATAGTCAAGTAGTTGTTGTCTCCAACTTGAGGCCCAGAGCAGTTGTATATGTTAACGAGCGG
TCGCCCTGTTACTGGATTTGGCTCCGGGGTCCTGCAGGACCAGTTCATGCCTTGTCTCTCAGCCCCCTGA
TTCCCTCGGGGTCCAGGACTTGGTGTTCCAGTTGAGGTAGGGCTGGGCATCTGGTTTCTGAAAGTTGAGG
TCTCTGGAGTCTGGGGAGGTTGGGCCATCGAATCTGAAGATGTGCCTGCTGTCCAGGCTTGTGGAACCTG
CTCCTCTTGTGCCCTGCTCCTCTTGGTAAGGCTCGGGCATTTTTTAGGAACAGAGCTGGGAGGCTCCTCT
AGATTCAGTTTGTTTAGCCACTCAGAAACCATGACATCATTACGAGAGTGCTGGTTTTCTATGGTTCTCC
TAAAGCCATCCATTTCTGTCCCTCCTTGGCCTGACTCTGGGATAGAAAATCTCCTATTGCTGCTCCTGAG
CTGAGACAGGAAATCCTTTACCGTGGAGACAGCAGCATTCATATTGTTCTCCACCATCTGGAAGACTTCA
TCAGTTTTTGGTAGGCATTCCTGGAAGGAGGGTCTGTCCTTGGGCTCACTGCTCCAGCAGAGCTGCATTA
GCTCCTTCAGTCCTTCTAAGCCGGGAGTCTCAGGCCCGGCTTGGG
